>Addgene plasmid #143670 | TFORF2916 | addgene full sequence | sequence record 400438 | Addgene NGS Result
TTAATGTAGTCTTATGCAATACTCTTGTAGTCTTGCAACATGGTAACGATGAGTTAGCAACATGCCTTAC
AAGGAGAGAAAAAGCACCGTGCATGCCGATTGGTGGAAGTAAGGTGGTACGATCGTGCCTTATTAGGAAG
GCAACAGACGGGTCTGACATGGATTGGACGAACCACTGAATTGCCGCATTGCAGAGATATTGTATTTAAG
TGCCTAGCTCGATACATAAACGGGTCTCTCTGGTTAGACCAGATCTGAGCCTGGGAGCTCTCTGGCTAAC
TAGGGAACCCACTGCTTAAGCCTCAATAAAGCTTGCCTTGAGTGCTTCAAGTAGTGTGTGCCCGTCTGTT
GTGTGACTCTGGTAACTAGAGATCCCTCAGACCCTTTTAGTCAGTGTGGAAAATCTCTAGCAGTGGCGCC
CGAACAGGGACTTGAAAGCGAAAGGGAAACCAGAGGAGCTCTCTCGACGCAGGACTCGGCTTGCTGAAGC
GCGCACGGCAAGAGGCGAGGGGCGGCGACTGGTGAGTACGCCAAAAATTTTGACTAGCGGAGGCTAGAAG
GAGAGAGATGGGTGCGAGAGCGTCAGTATTAAGCGGGGGAGAATTAGATCGCGATGGGAAAAAATTCGGT
TAAGGCCAGGGGGAAAGAAAAAATATAAATTAAAACATATAGTATGGGCAAGCAGGGAGCTAGAACGATT
CGCAGTTAATCCTGGCCTGTTAGAAACATCAGAAGGCTGTAGACAAATACTGGGACAGCTACAACCATCC
CTTCAGACAGGATCAGAAGAACTTAGATCATTATATAATACAGTAGCAACCCTCTATTGTGTGCATCAAA
GGATAGAGATAAAAGACACCAAGGAAGCTTTAGACAAGATAGAGGAAGAGCAAAACAAAAGTAAGACCAC
CGCACAGCAAGCGGCCGCTGATCTTCAGACCTGGAGGAGGAGATATGAGGGACAATTGGAGAAGTGAATT
ATATAAATATAAAGTAGTAAAAATTGAACCATTAGGAGTAGCACCCACCAAGGCAAAGAGAAGAGTGGTG
CAGAGAGAAAAAAGAGCAGTGGGAATAGGAGCTTTGTTCCTTGGGTTCTTGGGAGCAGCAGGAAGCACTA
TGGGCGCAGCGTCAATGACGCTGACGGTACAGGCCAGACAATTATTGTCTGGTATAGTGCAGCAGCAGAA
CAATTTGCTGAGGGCTATTGAGGCGCAACAGCATCTGTTGCAACTCACAGTCTGGGGCATCAAGCAGCTC
CAGGCAAGAATCCTGGCTGTGGAAAGATACCTAAAGGATCAACAGCTCCTGGGGATTTGGGGTTGCTCTG
GAAAACTCATTTGCACCACTGCTGTGCCTTGGAATGCTAGTTGGAGTAATAAATCTCTGGAACAGATTTG
GAATCACACGACCTGGATGGAGTGGGACAGAGAAATTAACAATTACACAAGCTTAATACACTCCTTAATT
GAAGAATCGCAAAACCAGCAAGAAAAGAATGAACAAGAATTATTGGAATTAGATAAATGGGCAAGTTTGT
GGAATTGGTTTAACATAACAAATTGGCTGTGGTATATAAAATTATTCATAATGATAGTAGGAGGCTTGGT
AGGTTTAAGAATAGTTTTTGCTGTACTTTCTATAGTGAATAGAGTTAGGCAGGGATATTCACCATTATCG
TTTCAGACCCACCTCCCAACCCCGAGGGGACCCATGCATTGCATCTCAATTAGTCAGCAACCAGGTGTGG
AAAGTCCCCAGGCTCCCCAGCAGGCAGAAGTATGCAAAGCATGCGTCTCAATTAGTCAGCAACCATAGTC
CCGCCCCTAACTCCGCCCATCCCGCCCCTAACTCCGCCCAGTTCCGCCCATTCTCCGCCCCATGGCTGAC
TAATTTTTTTTATTTATGCAGAGGCCGAGGCCGCCTCGGCCTCTGAGCTATTCCAGAAGTAGTGAGGAGG
CTTTTTTGGAGGCCTAGGCTTTTGCAAAAAGCTTTCTAGAGGTACCACCGGAGCTTACCATGACCGAGTA
CAAGCCCACGGTGCGCCTCGCCACCCGCGACGACGTCCCCAGGGCCGTACGCACCCTCGCCGCCGCGTTC
GCCGACTACCCCGCCACGCGCCACACCGTCGATCCGGACCGCCACATCGAGCGGGTCACCGAGCTGCAAG
AACTCTTCCTCACGCGCGTCGGGCTCGACATCGGCAAGGTGTGGGTCGCGGACGACGGCGCCGCCGTGGC
GGTCTGGACCACGCCGGAGAGCGTCGAAGCGGGGGCGGTGTTCGCCGAGATCGGCCCGCGCATGGCCGAG
TTGAGCGGTTCCCGGCTGGCCGCGCAGCAACAGATGGAAGGCCTCCTGGCGCCGCACCGGCCCAAGGAGC
CCGCGTGGTTCCTGGCCACCGTCGGCGTCTCGCCCGACCACCAGGGCAAGGGTCTGGGCAGCGCCGTCGT
GCTCCCCGGAGTGGAGGCGGCCGAGCGCGCCGGGGTGCCCGCCTTCCTGGAGACCTCCGCGCCCCGCAAC
CTCCCCTTCTACGAGCGGCTCGGCTTCACCGTCACCGCCGACGTCGAGGTGCCCGAAGGACCGCGCACCT
GGTGCATGACCCGCAAGCCCGGTGCCAGTTAACGAATTCTAGATCTTGAGACAAATGGCAGTATTCATCC
ACAATTTTAAAAGAAAAGGGGGGATTGGGGGGTACAGTGCAGGGGAAAGAATAGTAGACATAATAGCAAC
AGACATACAAACTAAAGAATTACAAAAACAAATTACAAAAATTCAAAATTTTCGGGTTTATTACAGGGAC
AGCAGAGATCCACTTTGGCGCCGGCTCGAGGCCTGCAGGTGCAAAGATGGATAAAGTTTTAAACAGAGAG
GAATCTTTGCAGCTAATGGACCTTCTAGGTCTTGAAAGGAGTGGGAATTGGCTCCGGTGCCCGTCAGTGG
GCAGAGCGCACATCGCCCACAGTCCCCGAGAAGTTGGGGGGAGGGGTCGGCAATTGAACCGGTGCCTAGA
GAAGGTGGCGCGGGGTAAACTGGGAAAGTGATGTCGTGTACTGGCTCCGCCTTTTTCCCGAGGGTGGGGG
AGAACCGTATATAAGTGCAGTAGTCGCCGTGAACGTTCTTTTTCGCAACGGGTTTGCCGCCAGAACACAG
GTAAGTGCCGTGTGTGGTTCCCGCGGGCCTGGCCTCTTTACGGGTTATGGCCCTTGCGTGCCTTGAATTA
CTTCCACCTGGCTGCAGTACGTGATTCTTGATCCCGAGCTTCGGGTTGGAAGTGGGTGGGAGAGTTCGAG
GCCTTGCGCTTAAGGAGCCCCTTCGCCTCGTGCTTGAGTTGAGGCCTGGCCTGGGCGCTGGGGCCGCCGC
GTGCGAATCTGGTGGCACCTTCGCGCCTGTCTCGCTGCTTTCGATAAGTCTCTAGCCATTTAAAATTTTT
GATGACCTGCTGCGACGCTTTTTTTCTGGCAAGATAGTCTTGTAAATGCGGGCCAAGATCTGCACACTGG
TATTTCGGTTTTTGGGGCCGCGGGCGGCGACGGGGCCCGTGCGTCCCAGCGCACATGTTCGGCGAGGCGG
GGCCTGCGAGCGCGGCCACCGAGAATCGGACGGGGGTAGTCTCAAGCTGGCCGGCCTGCTCTGGTGCCTG
GCCTCGCGCCGCCGTGTATCGCCCCGCCCTGGGCGGCAAGGCTGGCCCGGTCGGCACCAGTTGCGTGAGC
GGAAAGATGGCCGCTTCCCGGCCCTGCTGCAGGGAGCTCAAAATGGAGGACGCGGCGCTCGGGAGAGCGG
GCGGGTGAGTCACCCACACAAAGGAAAAGGGCCTTTCCGTCCTCAGCCGTCGCTTCATGTGACTCCACGG
AGTACCGGGCGCCGTCCAGGCACCTCGATTAGTTCTCGAGCTTTTGGAGTACGTCGTCTTTAGGTTGGGG
GGAGGGGTTTTATGCGATGGAGTTTCCCCACACTGAGTGGGTGGAGACTGAAGTTAGGCCAGCTTGGCAC
TTGATGTAATTCTCCTTGGAATTTGCCCTTTTTGAGTTTGGATCTTGGTTCATTCTCAAGCCTCAGACAG
TGGTTCAAAGTTTTTTTCTTCCATTTCAGGTGTCGTGAGGCTAGCACCGCCACCATGAACTCGGGGGTCA
ATCTTCAGAGGTCTCTGTCTTCTCCACCAAGCAGCAAAAGACCCAAAACTATATCCATAGATGAAAATAT
GGAACCAAGTCCTACAGGAGACTTTTACCCCTCTCCAAGTTCACCAGCTGCTGGAAGTCGAACATGGCAC
GAAAGAGATCAAGATATGTCTTCTCCGACTACTATGAAGAAGCCTGAAAAGCCATTGTTCAGCTCTGCAT
CTCCACAGGATTCTTCCCCAAGACTGAGCACTTTCCCCCAGCACCACCATCCCGGAATACCTGGAGTTGC
ACACAGTGTCATCTCAACTCGAACTCCACCTCCACCTTCACCGTTGCCATTTCCAACACAAGCTATCCTT
CCTCCAGCCCCATCGAGCTACTTTTCTCATCCAACAATCAGATATCCTCCCCACCTGAATCCTCAGGATA
CTCTGAAGAACTATGTACCTTCTTATGACCCATCCAGTCCACAAACCAGCCAGCCTAACGGCAGTGGTCA
AGTAGTAGGGAAAGTGCCTGGCCATTTCACTCCTGTCTTGGCACCCTCTCCCCATCCCAGTGCAGTGCGA
CCTGTGACCCTGAGCATGACAGATACTAAACCCATCACTACATCCACTGAAGCCTACACAGCCTCAGGCA
CATCTCAAGCCAATCGATATGTGGGACTAAGCCCAAGAGACCCATCCTTCCTACATCAGCAACAGCTGAG
GATTTGTGACTGGACCATGAATCAAAACGGCAGGCATTTATACCCCAGTACCAGTGAGGATACATTGGGA
ATTACTTGGCAAAGTCCTGGTACCTGGGCTAGCTTGGTTCCTTTCCAAGTGTCAAATAGGACACCCATCT
TACCGGCCAATGTCCAAAATTACGGTTTGAACATAATTGGAGAACCTTTCCTTCAAGCAGAAACAAGCAA
CTAGTAATGAACTAGTCCGTAACTTGAAAGTATTTCGATTTCTTGGCTTTATATATCTTGTGGAAAGGAC
GAGGTAGGCTTACTGCCGCCAACACAACGCGTTAAGTCGACAATCAACCTCTGGATTACAAAATTTGTGA
AAGATTGACTGGTATTCTTAACTATGTTGCTCCTTTTACGCTATGTGGATACGCTGCTTTAATGCCTTTG
TATCATGCTATTGCTTCCCGTATGGCTTTCATTTTCTCCTCCTTGTATAAATCCTGGTTGCTGTCTCTTT
ATGAGGAGTTGTGGCCCGTTGTCAGGCAACGTGGCGTGGTGTGCACTGTGTTTGCTGACGCAACCCCCAC
TGGTTGGGGCATTGCCACCACCTGTCAGCTCCTTTCCGGGACTTTCGCTTTCCCCCTCCCTATTGCCACG
GCGGAACTCATCGCCGCCTGCCTTGCCCGCTGCTGGACAGGGGCTCGGCTGTTGGGCACTGACAATTCCG
TGGTGTTGTCGGGGAAATCATCGTCCTTTCCTTGGCTGCTCGCCTGTGTTGCCACCTGGATTCTGCGCGG
GACGTCCTTCTGCTACGTCCCTTCGGCCCTCAATCCAGCGGACCTTCCTTCCCGCGGCCTGCTGCCGGCT
CTGCGGCCTCTTCCGCGTCTTCGCCTTCGCCCTCAGACGAGTCGGATCTCCCTTTGGGCCGCCTCCCCGC
GTCGACTTTAAGACCAATGACTTACAAGGCAGCTGTAGATCTTAGCCACTTTTTAAAAGAAAAGGGGGGA
CTGGAAGGGCTAATTCACTCCCAACGAAGACAAGATCTGCTTTTTGCTTGTACTGGGTCTCTCTGGTTAG
ACCAGATCTGAGCCTGGGAGCTCTCTGGCTAACTAGGGAACCCACTGCTTAAGCCTCAATAAAGCTTGCC
TTGAGTGCTTCAAGTAGTGTGTGCCCGTCTGTTGTGTGACTCTGGTAACTAGAGATCCCTCAGACCCTTT
TAGTCAGTGTGGAAAATCTCTAGCAGTACGTATAGTAGTTCATGTCATCTTATTATTCAGTATTTATAAC
TTGCAAAGAAATGAATATCAGAGAGTGAGAGGAACTTGTTTATTGCAGCTTATAATGGTTACAAATAAAG
CAATAGCATCACAAATTTCACAAATAAAGCATTTTTTTCACTGCATTCTAGTTGTGGTTTGTCCAAACTC
ATCAATGTATCTTATCATGTCTGGCTCTAGCTATCCCGCCCCTAACTCCGCCCATCCCGCCCCTAACTCC
GCCCAGTTCCGCCCATTCTCCGCCCCATGGCTGACTAATTTTTTTTATTTATGCAGAGGCCGAGGCCGCC
TCGGCCTCTGAGCTATTCCAGAAGTAGTGAGGAGGCTTTTTTGGAGGCCTAGGGACGTACCCAATTCGCC
CTATAGTGAGTCGTATTACGCGCGCTCACTGGCCGTCGTTTTACAACGTCGTGACTGGGAAAACCCTGGC
GTTACCCAACTTAATCGCCTTGCAGCACATCCCCCTTTCGCCAGCTGGCGTAATAGCGAAGAGGCCCGCA
CCGATCGCCCTTCCCAACAGTTGCGCAGCCTGAATGGCGAATGGG
[124 nt withheld, positions 6626-6749]
C
[91 nt withheld, positions 6751-6841]
A
[49 nt withheld, positions 6843-6891]
CCTTTGACGTTGGAGTCCACGTTCTTT
[37 nt withheld, positions 6919-6955]
ACCCTATCTCGGTCTATTCTTTTGATTTATAAGGGATTTTGCCGATTTCGGCCTATTGGTTAAAAAATGA
GCTGATTTAACAAAAATTTAACGCGAATTTTAACAAAATATTAACGCTTACAATTTAGGTGGCACTTTTC
GGGGAAATGTGCGCGGAACCCCTATTTGTTTATTTTTCTAAATACATTCAAATATGTATCCGCTCATGAG
ACAATAACCCTGATAAATGCTTCAATAATATTGAAAAAGGAAGAGTATGAGTATTCAACATTTCCGTGTC
GCCCTTATTCCCTTTTTTGCGGCATTTTGCCTTCCTGTTTTTGCTCACCCAGAAACGCTGGTGAAAGTAA
AAGATGCTGAAGATCAGTTGGGTGCACGAGTGGGTTACATCGAACTGGATCTCAACAGCGGTAAGATCCT
TGAGAGTTTTCGCCCCGAAGAACGTTTTCCAATGATGAGCACTTTTAAAGTTCTGCTATGTGGCGCGGTA
TTATCCCGTATTGACGCCGGGCAAGAGCAACTCGGTCGCCGCATACACTATTCTCAGAATGACTTGGTTG
AGTACTCACCAGTCACAGAAAAGCATCTTACGGATGGCATGACAGTAAGAGAATTATGCAGTGCTGCCAT
AACCATGAGTGATAACACTGCGGCCAACTTACTTCTGACAACGATCGGAGGACCGAAGGAGCTAACCGCT
TTTTTGCACAACATGGGGGATCATGTAACTCGCCTTGATCGTTGGGAACCGGAGCTGAATGAAGCCATAC
CAAACGACGAGCGTGACACCACGATGCCTGTAGCAATGGCAACAACGTTGCGCAAACTATTAACTGGCGA
ACTACTTACTCTAGCTTCCCGGCAACAATTAATAGACTGGATGGAGGCGGATAAAGTTGCAGGACCACTT
CTGCGCTCGGCCCTTCCGGCTGGCTGGTTTATTGCTGATAAATCTGGAGCCGGTGAGCGTGGGTCTCGCG
GTATCATTGCAGCACTGGGGCCAGATGGTAAGCCCTCCCGTATCGTAGTTATCTACACGACGGGGAGTCA
GGCAACTATGGATGAACGAAATAGACAGATCGCTGAGATAGGTGCCTCACTGATTAAGCATTGGTAACTG
TCAGACCAAGTTTACTCATATATACTTTAGATTGATTTAAAACTTCATTTTTAATTTAAAAGGATCTAGG
TGAAGATCCTTTTTGATAATCTCATGACCAAAATCCCTTAACGTGAGTTTTCGTTCCACTGAGCGTCAGA
CCCCGTAGAAAAGATCAAAGGATCTTCTTGAGATCCTTTTTTTCTGCGCGTAATCTGCTGCTTGCAAACA
AAAAAACCACCGCTACCAGCGGTGGTTTGTTTGCCGGATCAAGAGCTACCAACTCTTTTTCCGAAGGTAA
CTGGCTTCAGCAGAGCGCAGATACCAAATACTGTTCTTCTAGTGTAGCCGTAGTTAGGCCACCACTTCAA
GAACTCTGTAGCACCGCCTACATACCTCGCTCTGCTAATCCTGTTACCAGTGGCTGCTGCCAGTGGCGAT
AAGTCGTGTCTTACCGGGTTGGACTCAAGACGATAGTTACCGGATAAGGCGCAGCGGTCGGGCTGAACGG
GGGGTTCGTGCACACAGCCCAGCTTGGAGCGAACGACCTACACCGAACTGAGATACCTACAGCGTGAGCT
ATGAGAAAGCGCCACGCTTCCCGAAGGGAGAAAGGCGGACAGGTATCCGGTAAGCGGCAGGGTCGGAACA
GGAGAGCGCACGAGGGAGCTTCCAGGGGGAAACGCCTGGTATCTTTATAGTCCTGTCGGGTTTCGCCACC
TCTGACTTGAGCGTCGATTTTTGTGATGCTCGTCAGGGGGGCGGAGCCTATGGAAAAACGCCAGCAACGC
GGCCTTTTTACGGTTCCTGGCCTTTTGCTGGCCTTTTGCTCACATGTTCTTTCCTGCGTTATCCCCTGAT
TCTGTGGATAACCGTATTACCGCCTTTGAGTGAGCTGATACCGCTCGCCGCAGCCGAACGACCGAGCGCA
GCGAGTCAGTGAGCGAGGAAGCGGAAGAGCGCCCAATACGCAAACCGCCTCTCCCCGCGCGTTGGCCGAT
TCATTAATGCAGCTGGCACGACAGGTTTCCCGACTGGAAAGCGGGCAGTGAGCGCAACGCAATTAATGTG
AGTTAGCTCACTCATTAGGCACCCCAGGCTTTACACTTTATGCTTCCGGCTCGTATGTTGTGTGGAATTG
TGAGCGGATAACAATTTCACACAGGAAACAGCTATGACCATGATTACGCCAAGCGCGCAATTAACCCTCA
CTAAAGGGAACAAAAGCTGGAGCTGCAAGC
Features (pLannotate 1.2.2; 31 found; start..end, strand, type, name):
      5..231     +  promoter       RSV promoter: Rous sarcoma virus enhancer/promoter
    232..412     +  LTR            5' LTR (truncated): truncated 5' long terminal repeat (LTR) from HIV-1
    459..584     +  misc_feature   HIV-1 Ψ: packaging signal of human immunodeficiency virus type 1
    568..931     +  CDS            HIV-1 gag (fragment): gag protein from human immunodeficiency virus 1; gag
   1077..1310    +  misc_feature   RRE: The Rev response element (RRE) of HIV-1 allows for Rev-dependent mRNA export from the nucleus to the cytoplasm.
   1687..1713    +  CDS            Rev (fragment): human immunodeficiency virus 1 (HIV-1) Rev protein; rev; enhances nuclear export of unspliced and incompletely spliced viral mRNAs
   1720..1743    +  promoter       SV40 promoter (fragment): SV40 early promoter
   1744..1815    +  promoter       SV40 promoter (fragment): SV40 enhancer and early promoter
   1839..1974    +  rep_origin     SV40 ori: SV40 origin of replication
   2020..2616    +  CDS            PuroR (fragment): puromycin N-acetyltransferase; pac from Streptomyces; confers resistance to puromycin
   2665..2782    +  misc_feature   cPPT/CTS: central polypurine tract and central termination sequence of HIV-1
   2847..2913    +  CDS            small t antigen (fragment): SV40 (simian virus 40) small t antigen
   2920..4098    +  promoter       EF-1α promoter: strong constitutive promoter for human elongation factor EF-1α
   4115..5041    +  CDS            NFIB (fragment): NFIB_CHICK - Also known as NFI-B. Experimental evidence at protein level: Swiss-Prot protein existence level 1. Recognizes and binds the palindromic sequence 5'- TTGGCNNNNNGCCAA-3' present in viral and cellular promoters and in the origin of replication of adenovirus type 2. These proteins are individually capable of activating transcription and replication. From Gallus gallus (Chicken).
   5057..5110    +  promoter       U6 promoter (fragment): RNA polymerase III promoter for human U6 snRNA
   5152..5740    +  misc_feature   WPRE: woodchuck hepatitis virus posttranscriptional regulatory element
   5791..5810    +  misc_feature   cPPT/CTS (fragment): central polypurine tract and central termination sequence of HIV-1
   5812..6045    +  LTR            3' LTR (ΔU3): self-inactivating 3' long terminal repeat (LTR) from HIV-1
   6123..6244    +  polyA_signal   SV40 poly(A) signal: SV40 polyadenylation signal
   6284..6419    +  rep_origin     SV40 ori: SV40 origin of replication
   6440..6458    -  promoter       T7 promoter: promoter for bacteriophage T7 RNA polymerase
   6466..6621    +  CDS            lacZα (fragment): LacZα fragment of β-galactosidase; lacZ fragment
   6626..7054    +  rep_origin     f1 ori (sequence partly withheld): f1 bacteriophage origin of replication; arrow indicates direction of (+) strand synthesis
   7107..7211    +  promoter       AmpR promoter: bla
   7212..8072    +  CDS            AmpR: β-lactamase; bla; confers resistance to ampicillin, carbenicillin, and related antibiotics
   8243..8831    +  rep_origin     ori: high-copy-number ColE1/pMB1/pBR322/pUC origin of replication
   9014..9106    +  CDS            lacI (fragment): lac repressor; lacI; The lac repressor binds to the lac operator to inhibit transcription in E. coli. This inhibition can be relieved by adding lactose or isopropyl-β-D-thiogalactopyranoside (IPTG).
   9119..9140    +  protein_bind   CAP binding site: CAP binding activates transcription in the presence of cAMP. E. coli catabolite activator protein
   9155..9185    +  promoter       lac promoter: promoter for the E. coli lac operon
   9193..9209    +  protein_bind   lac operator: The lac repressor binds to the lac operator to inhibit transcription in E. coli. This inhibition can be relieved by adding lactose or isopropyl-β-D-thiogalactopyranoside (IPTG). lac repressor encoded by lacI
   9254..9272    +  promoter       T3 promoter: promoter for bacteriophage T3 RNA polymerase
