[The description below was written by a language model from this plasmid's Addgene catalogue record and pLannotate feature annotations shown in this document.]
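Description:
TFORF2916 is a third-generation-style, self-inactivating lentiviral expression plasmid built on the pLX_TRC317 backbone and carrying a human NFIB (nuclear factor I B) open reading frame. It belongs to a barcoded transcription factor ORF collection. It is propagated in E. coli through a high-copy ColE1/pUC-type origin with ampicillin selection (AmpR). The backbone also retains an f1 origin and remnants of a lacZα/lac promoter cloning region flanked by T3 and T7 promoters. The depositor notes that the plasmid may recombine, as is common for LTR-containing vectors.

The viral genome is transcribed from an RSV promoter fused to a truncated HIV-1 5' LTR. This is followed by the Ψ packaging signal with a gag fragment, the RRE for Rev-dependent nuclear export, and a cPPT/CTS element. It ends in a ΔU3 3' LTR followed by an SV40 poly(A) signal. Two expression units sit between the LTRs. In the first, an SV40 early promoter/origin drives puromycin N-acetyltransferase, which allows selection of transduced mammalian cells. In the second, the strong constitutive EF-1α promoter drives the NFIB ORF, and a WPRE downstream enhances transcript expression. The annotation tool matched the insert to chicken NFIB by homology, but the catalogue record gives it as a synthesized human isoform of about 1 kb.

According to the record, each ORF in the collection is paired with a unique 24-bp barcode. The barcode is not annotated as a feature in the table, so its position cannot be stated. Barcodes allow the overexpressed factor to be identified in pooled screens, such as those assessing how transcription factors direct cell differentiation.
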