Addgene plasmid #143670: TFORF2916
Purpose: Lentiviral vector for overexpressing transcription factor ORFs with unique 24-bp barcodes. Barcodes facilitate identification of transcription factors in pooled screens.
Depositing lab: Feng Zhang. Depositing organization: Broad Institute. Publication: A transcription factor atlas of directed differentiation. Joung J, Ma S, Tay T, Geiger-Schuller KR, Kirchgatterer PC, Verdine VK, Guo B, Arias-Garcia MA, Allen WE, Singh A, Kuksenko O, Abudayyeh OO, Gootenberg JS, Fu Z, Macrae RK, Buenrostro JD, Regev A, Zhang F. Cell. 2023 Jan 5;186(1):209-229.e26. doi: 10.1016/j.cell.2022.11.026. PubMed 36608654.
Backbone
  Vector backbone: pLX_TRC317
  Backbone manufacturer: Broad Institute Genetic Perturbation Platform
  Backbone size w/o insert (bp): 8264
  Vector type: Mammalian Expression, Lentiviral
  Selectable markers: Puromycin
Growth in bacteria
  Bacterial resistance: Ampicillin, 100 μg/mL
  Growth temperature: 37°C
  Growth strain: NEB Stable
  Copy number: High Copy
Gene/Insert
  Gene/Insert name: NFIB
  Species: H. sapiens (human)
  Insert size (bp): 1031
  Entrez Gene: NFIB (a.k.a. CTF, HMGIC/NFIB, MACID, NF-I/B, NF1-B, NFI-B, NFI-RED, NFIB2, NFIB3)
  Promoter: EF1a
  Cloning method: Unknown
  Sequencing primers: 5′ GGGTGGAGACTGAAGTTAGGCCAG; 3′ CACATAGCGTAAAAGGAGCAACATAG
Terms and licenses: Academic/Nonprofit Terms; Industry Terms: Not Available to Industry
Depositor comments: NM_001282787,ENST00000543693 . The transcription factor ORF portion of this plasmid was synthesized by Genewiz. Please test multiple small colonies in case of plasmid recombination. To make this collection available in a timely manner, a portion of this collection was not fully sequenced by Addgene. If an Addgene verified full plasmid sequence is not available, please contact us prior to placing an order to request the full sequence.
How to cite: TFORF2916 was a gift from Feng Zhang (Addgene plasmid # 143670 ; http://n2t.net/addgene:143670 ; RRID:Addgene_143670)
