>Addgene plasmid #143670 | TFORF2916 | depositor partial sequence | sequence record 283140 | Insert
ACCGCCACCATGAACTCGGGGGTCAATCTTCAGAGGTCTCTGTCTTCTCCACCAAGCAGCAAAAGACCCA
AAACTATATCCATAGATGAAAATATGGAACCAAGTCCTACAGGAGACTTTTACCCCTCTCCAAGTTCACC
AGCTGCTGGAAGTCGAACATGGCACGAAAGAGATCAAGATATGTCTTCTCCGACTACTATGAAGAAGCCT
GAAAAGCCATTGTTCAGCTCTGCATCTCCACAGGATTCTTCCCCAAGACTGAGCACTTTCCCCCAGCACC
ACCATCCCGGAATACCTGGAGTTGCACACAGTGTCATCTCAACTCGAACTCCACCTCCACCTTCACCGTT
GCCATTTCCAACACAAGCTATCCTTCCTCCAGCCCCATCGAGCTACTTTTCTCATCCAACAATCAGATAT
CCTCCCCACCTGAATCCTCAGGATACTCTGAAGAACTATGTACCTTCTTATGACCCATCCAGTCCACAAA
CCAGCCAGCCTAACGGCAGTGGTCAAGTAGTAGGGAAAGTGCCTGGCCATTTCACTCCTGTCTTGGCACC
CTCTCCCCATCCCAGTGCAGTGCGACCTGTGACCCTGAGCATGACAGATACTAAACCCATCACTACATCC
ACTGAAGCCTACACAGCCTCAGGCACATCTCAAGCCAATCGATATGTGGGACTAAGCCCAAGAGACCCAT
CCTTCCTACATCAGCAACAGCTGAGGATTTGTGACTGGACCATGAATCAAAACGGCAGGCATTTATACCC
CAGTACCAGTGAGGATACATTGGGAATTACTTGGCAAAGTCCTGGTACCTGGGCTAGCTTGGTTCCTTTC
CAAGTGTCAAATAGGACACCCATCTTACCGGCCAATGTCCAAAATTACGGTTTGAACATAATTGGAGAAC
CTTTCCTTCAAGCAGAAACAAGCAACTAGTAATGAACTAGTCCGTAACTTGAAAGTATTTCGATTTCTTG
GCTTTATATATCTTGTGGAAAGGACGAGGTAGGCTTACTGCCGCCAACACA
