>Addgene plasmid #143670 | TFORF2916 | depositor partial sequence | sequence record 283141 | Barcode
GGTAGGCTTACTGCCGCCAACACA
